>Addgene plasmid #56596 | EYFP-Mito-7 | addgene full sequence | sequence record 456523 | Addgene NGS Result
CGAGGGAGCTTCCAGGGGGAAACGCCTGGTATCTTTATAGTCCTGTCGGGTTTCGCCACCTCTGACTTGA
GCGTCGATTTTTGTGATGCTCGTCAGGGGGGCGGAGCCTATGGAAAAACGCCAGCAACGCGGCCTTTTTA
CGGTTCCTGGCCTTTTGCTGGCCTTTTGCTCACATGTTCTTTCCTGCGTTATCCCCTGATTCTGTGGATA
ACCGTATTACCGCCATGCATTAGTTATTAATAGTAATCAATTACGGGGTCATTAGTTCATAGCCCATATA
TGGAGTTCCGCGTTACATAACTTACGGTAAATGGCCCGCCTGGCTGACCGCCCAACGACCCCCGCCCATT
GACGTCAATAATGACGTATGTTCCCATAGTAACGCCAATAGGGACTTTCCATTGACGTCAATGGGTGGAG
TATTTACGGTAAACTGCCCACTTGGCAGTACATCAAGTGTATCATATGCCAAGTACGCCCCCTATTGACG
TCAATGACGGTAAATGGCCCGCCTGGCATTATGCCCAGTACATGACCTTATGGGACTTTCCTACTTGGCA
GTACATCTACGTATTAGTCATCGCTATTACCATGGTGATGCGGTTTTGGCAGTACATCAATGGGCGTGGA
TAGCGGTTTGACTCACGGGGATTTCCAAGTCTCCACCCCATTGACGTCAATGGGAGTTTGTTTTGGCACC
AAAATCAACGGGACTTTCCAAAATGTCGTAACAACTCCGCCCCATTGACGCAAATGGGCGGTAGGCGTGT
ACGGTGGGAGGTCTATATAAGCAGAGCTGGTTTAGTGAACCGTCAGATCCGCTAGCATGTCCGTCCTGAC
GCCGCTGCTGCTGCGGGGCTTGACAGGCTCGGCCCGGCGGCTCCCAGTGCCGCGCGCCAAGATCCATTCG
TTGGGGGATCCACCGGTCGCCACCATGGTGAGCAAGGGCGAGGAGCTGTTCACCGGGGTGGTGCCCATCC
TGGTCGAGCTGGACGGCGACGTAAACGGCCACAAGTTCAGCGTGTCCGGCGAGGGCGAGGGCGATGCCAC
CTACGGCAAGCTGACCCTGAAGTTCATCTGCACCACCGGCAAGCTGCCCGTGCCCTGGCCCACCCTCGTG
ACCACCTTCGGCTACGGCCTGCAGTGCTTCGCCCGCTACCCCGACCACATGAAGCAGCACGACTTCTTCA
AGTCCGCCATGCCCGAAGGCTACGTCCAGGAGCGCACCATCTTCTTCAAGGACGACGGCAACTACAAGAC
CCGCGCCGAGGTGAAGTTCGAGGGCGACACCCTGGTGAACCGCATCGAGCTGAAGGGCATCGACTTCAAG
GAGGACGGCAACATCCTGGGGCACAAGCTGGAGTACAACTACAACAGCCACAACGTCTATATCATGGCCG
ACAAGCAGAAGAACGGCATCAAGGTGAACTTCAAGATCCGCCACAACATCGAGGACGGCAGCGTGCAGCT
CGCCGACCACTACCAGCAGAACACCCCCATCGGCGACGGCCCCGTGCTGCTGCCCGACAACCACTACCTG
AGCTACCAGTCCGCCCTGAGCAAAGACCCCAACGAGAAGCGCGATCACATGGTCCTGCTGGAGTTCGTGA
CCGCCGCCGGGATCACTCTCGGCATGGACGAGCTGTACAAGTAAAGCGGCCGCGACTCTAGATCATAATC
AGCCATACCACATTTGTAGAGGTTTTACTTGCTTTAAAAAACCTCCCACACCTCCCCCTGAACCTGAAAC
ATAAAATGAATGCAATTGTTGTTGTTAACTTGTTTATTGCAGCTTATAATGGTTACAAATAAAGCAATAG
CATCACAAATTTCACAAATAAAGCATTTTTTTCACTGCATTCTAGTTGTGGTTTGTCCAAACTCATCAAT
GTATCTTAAGGCGTAAATTGTAAGCGTTAATATTTTGTTAAAATTCGCGTTAAATTTTTGTTAAATCAGC
TCATTTTTTAACCAATAGGCCGAAATCGGCAAAATCCCTTATAAATCAAAAGAATAGACCGAGATAGGGT
[37 nt withheld, positions 2031-2067]
AAAGAACGTGGACTCCAACGTCAAAGG
[49 nt withheld, positions 2095-2143]
T
[91 nt withheld, positions 2145-2235]
G
[124 nt withheld, positions 2237-2360]
CAGGTGGCACTTTTCGGGGAAATGTGCGCGGAACCCCTATTTGTTTATTTTTCTAAATACATTCAAATAT
GTATCCGCTCATGAGACAATAACCCTGATAAATGCTTCAATAATATTGAAAAAGGAAGAGTCCTGAGGCG
GAAAGAACCAGCTGTGGAATGTGTGTCAGTTAGGGTGTGGAAAGTCCCCAGGCTCCCCAGCAGGCAGAAG
TATGCAAAGCATGCATCTCAATTAGTCAGCAACCAGGTGTGGAAAGTCCCCAGGCTCCCCAGCAGGCAGA
AGTATGCAAAGCATGCATCTCAATTAGTCAGCAACCATAGTCCCGCCCCTAACTCCGCCCATCCCGCCCC
TAACTCCGCCCAGTTCCGCCCATTCTCCGCCCCATGGCTGACTAATTTTTTTTATTTATGCAGAGGCCGA
GGCCGCCTCGGCCTCTGAGCTATTCCAGAAGTAGTGAGGAGGCTTTTTTGGAGGCCTAGGCTTTTGCAAA
GATCGATCAAGAGACAGGATGAGGATCGTTTCGCATGATTGAACAAGATGGATTGCACGCAGGTTCTCCG
GCCGCTTGGGTGGAGAGGCTATTCGGCTATGACTGGGCACAACAGACAATCGGCTGCTCTGATGCCGCCG
TGTTCCGGCTGTCAGCGCAGGGGCGCCCGGTTCTTTTTGTCAAGACCGACCTGTCCGGTGCCCTGAATGA
ACTGCAAGACGAGGCAGCGCGGCTATCGTGGCTGGCCACGACGGGCGTTCCTTGCGCAGCTGTGCTCGAC
GTTGTCACTGAAGCGGGAAGGGACTGGCTGCTATTGGGCGAAGTGCCGGGGCAGGATCTCCTGTCATCTC
ACCTTGCTCCTGCCGAGAAAGTATCCATCATGGCTGATGCAATGCGGCGGCTGCATACGCTTGATCCGGC
TACCTGCCCATTCGACCACCAAGCGAAACATCGCATCGAGCGAGCACGTACTCGGATGGAAGCCGGTCTT
GTCGATCAGGATGATCTGGACGAAGAGCATCAGGGGCTCGCGCCAGCCGAACTGTTCGCCAGGCTCAAGG
CGAGCATGCCCGACGGCGAGGATCTCGTCGTGACCCATGGCGATGCCTGCTTGCCGAATATCATGGTGGA
AAATGGCCGCTTTTCTGGATTCATCGACTGTGGCCGGCTGGGTGTGGCGGACCGCTATCAGGACATAGCG
TTGGCTACCCGTGATATTGCTGAAGAGCTTGGCGGCGAATGGGCTGACCGCTTCCTCGTGCTTTACGGTA
TCGCCGCTCCCGATTCGCAGCGCATCGCCTTCTATCGCCTTCTTGACGAGTTCTTCTGAGCGGGACTCTG
GGGTTCGAAATGACCGACCAAGCGACGCCCAACCTGCCATCACGAGATTTCGATTCCACCGCCGCCTTCT
ATGAAAGGTTGGGCTTCGGAATCGTTTTCCGGGACGCCGGCTGGATGATCCTCCAGCGCGGGGATCTCAT
GCTGGAGTTCTTCGCCCACCCTAGGGGGAGGCTAACTGAAACACGGAAGGAGACAATACCGGAAGGAACC
CGCGCTATGACGGCAATAAAAAGACAGAATAAAACGCACGGTGTTGGGTCGTTTGTTCATAAACGCGGGG
TTCGGTCCCAGGGCTGGCACTCTGTCGATACCCCACCGAGACCCCATTGGGGCCAATACGCCCGCGTTTC
TTCCTTTTCCCCACCCCACCCCCCAAGTTCGGGTGAAGGCCCAGGGCTCGCAGCCAACGTCGGGGCGGCA
GGCCCTGCCATAGCCTCAGGTTACTCATATATACTTTAGATTGATTTAAAACTTCATTTTTAATTTAAAA
GGATCTAGGTGAAGATCCTTTTTGATAATCTCATGACCAAAATCCCTTAACGTGAGTTTTCGTTCCACTG
AGCGTCAGACCCCGTAGAAAAGATCAAAGGATCTTCTTGAGATCCTTTTTTTCTGCGCGTAATCTGCTGC
TTGCAAACAAAAAAACCACCGCTACCAGCGGTGGTTTGTTTGCCGGATCAAGAGCTACCAACTCTTTTTC
CGAAGGTAACTGGCTTCAGCAGAGCGCAGATACCAAATACTGTTCTTCTAGTGTAGCCGTAGTTAGGCCA
CCACTTCAAGAACTCTGTAGCACCGCCTACATACCTCGCTCTGCTAATCCTGTTACCAGTGGCTGCTGCC
AGTGGCGATAAGTCGTGTCTTACCGGGTTGGACTCAAGACGATAGTTACCGGATAAGGCGCAGCGGTCGG
GCTGAACGGGGGGTTCGTGCACACAGCCCAGCTTGGAGCGAACGACCTACACCGAACTGAGATACCTACA
GCGTGAGCTATGAGAAAGCGCCACGCTTCCCGAAGGGAGAAAGGCGGACAGGTATCCGGTAAGCGGCAGG
GTCGGAACAGGAGAGCGCA
Features (pLannotate 1.2.2; 14 found; start..end, strand, type, name):
    291..594     +  enhancer       CMV enhancer: human cytomegalovirus immediate early enhancer
    595..798     +  promoter       CMV promoter: human cytomegalovirus (CMV) immediate early promoter
    827..901     +  CDS            COX8 presequence: mitochondrial presequence of human cytochrome c oxidase subunit VIII (Rizutto et al., 1989)
    935..1654    +  CDS            EYFP: enhanced YFP mammalian codon-optimized
   1671..1754    +  CDS            large T antigen (fragment): large T antigen from SV40 (simian virus 40)
   1777..1898    +  polyA_signal   SV40 poly(A) signal: SV40 polyadenylation signal
   1932..2360    -  rep_origin     f1 ori (sequence partly withheld): f1 bacteriophage origin of replication; arrow indicates direction of (+) strand synthesis
   2387..2491    +  promoter       AmpR promoter: bla
   2493..2850    +  promoter       SV40 promoter: SV40 enhancer and early promoter
   2885..3679    +  CDS            NeoR/KanR: aminoglycoside phosphotransferase from Tn5; aph(3')-II (or nptII); confers resistance to neomycin, kanamycin, and G418 (Geneticin®)
   3700..3852    +  CDS            ble (fragment): BLE_KLEPN - Experimental evidence at protein level: Swiss-Prot protein existence level 1. Binding protein with a strong affinity to the bleomycin family of antibiotics. Binds to CL990; an antimitotic-antibiotic compound. From Klebsiella pneumoniae.
   3911..3958    +  polyA_signal   HSV TK poly(A) signal: herpes simplex virus thymidine kinase polyadenylation signal (Cole and Stacy, 1985)
   4049..4065    -  polyA_signal   bGH poly(A) signal (fragment): bovine growth hormone polyadenylation signal
   4287..116     +  rep_origin     ori (across the origin): high-copy-number ColE1/pMB1/pBR322/pUC origin of replication
