[The description below was written by a language model from this plasmid's Addgene catalogue record and pLannotate feature annotations shown in this document.]
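Description:
EYFP-Mito-7 is a mammalian expression plasmid of about 4.8 kb, built on an EYFP vector backbone, that produces a yellow fluorescent protein directed to mitochondria. It replicates in E. coli from a high-copy ColE1/pUC-type origin and also carries an f1 phage origin for single-stranded DNA production. A single NeoR/KanR (Tn5 aminoglycoside phosphotransferase) gene serves both hosts. A bacterial bla-type promoter drives it for kanamycin selection in bacteria. An adjacent SV40 enhancer/early promoter, with an HSV TK polyadenylation signal downstream, drives it in mammalian cells so that stable transfectants can be selected with G418.

The expression cassette uses the human cytomegalovirus immediate early enhancer and promoter. Downstream lies the mitochondrial presequence of human cytochrome c oxidase subunit VIII (COX8A), followed after a short linker region by a mammalian codon-optimized EYFP coding sequence and an SV40 polyadenylation signal. Placing the presequence at the N-terminus of EYFP directs the fusion protein to be imported into mitochondria, so the organelle is labelled with yellow fluorescence (recorded excitation 513 nm, emission 527 nm). The short large T antigen, ble and bGH poly(A) fragments in the feature table are small partial matches. They most likely reflect backbone sequence flanking the SV40 poly(A) and resistance cassette, not functional elements.

The construct is used as a mitochondrial localization marker in transfected mammalian cells, for example in live-cell imaging of mitochondrial morphology and dynamics or as a colocalization reference alongside other fluorescent proteins. The cloning method is not recorded.
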