Addgene plasmid #56596: EYFP-Mito-7
Purpose: Localization: Mitochondria, Excitation: 513, Emission: 527
Depositing lab: Michael Davidson. Depositing organization: Florida State University, Tallahassee. Publication: Fluorescent protein tracking and detection: fluorescent protein structure and color variants. Rizzo MA, Davidson MW, Piston DW. Cold Spring Harb Protoc. 2009 Dec;2009(12):pdb.top63. doi: 10.1101/pdb.top63. PubMed 20150100.
Backbone
  Vector backbone: EYFP
  Backbone size w/o insert (bp): 4750
  Vector type: Mammalian Expression
  Selectable markers: Neomycin (select with G418)
Growth in bacteria
  Bacterial resistance: Kanamycin, 50 μg/mL
  Growth temperature: 37°C
  Growth strain: DH5alpha
  Copy number: High Copy
Gene/Insert
  Gene/Insert name: Mito (alt name: NM_004074.2)
  Species: H. sapiens (human)
  Entrez Gene: COX8A (a.k.a. COX, COX8, COX8-2, COX8L, MC4DN15, VIII, VIII-L)
  Promoter: CMV
  Tag / fusion protein: EYFP
  Cloning method: Unknown
  Sequencing primers: 5′ CMV-F; 3′ SV40pA-R
Terms and licenses: Academic/Nonprofit Terms; Industry Terms
Depositor comments: . Excitation = 513; Emission = 527
How to cite: EYFP-Mito-7 was a gift from Michael Davidson (Addgene plasmid # 56596 ; http://n2t.net/addgene:56596 ; RRID:Addgene_56596)
