>Addgene plasmid #56596 | EYFP-Mito-7 | depositor partial sequence | sequence record 87484 | insert sequence
GTAACAACTCCGCCCCATTGACGCAAATGGGCGGTAGGCGTGTACGGTGGGAGGTCTATATAAGCAGAGC
TGGTTTAGTGAACCGTCAGATCCGCTAGCATGTCCGTCCTGACGCCGCTGCTGCTGCGGGGCTTGACAGG
CTCGGCCCGGCGGCTCCCAGTGCCGCGCGCCAAGATCCATTCGTTGGGGGATCCACCGGTCGCCACCATG
GTGAGCAAGGGCGAGGAGCTGTTCACCGGGGTGGTGCCCATCCTGGTCGAGCTGGACGGCGACGTAAACG
GCCACAAGTTCAGCGTGTCCGGCGAGGGCGAGGGCGATGCCACCTACGGCAAGCTGACCCTGAAGTTCAT
CTGCACCACCGGCAAGCTGCCCGTGCCCTGGCCCACCCTCGTGACCACCTTCGGCTACGGCCTGCAGTGC
TTCGCCCGCTACCCCGACCACATGAAGCAGCACGACTTCTTCAAGTCCGCCATGCCCGAAGGCTACGTCC
AGGAGCGCACCATCTTCTTCAAGGACGACGGCAACTACAAGACCCGCGCCGAGGTGAAGTTCGAGGGCGA
CACCCTGGTGAACCGCATCGAGCTGAAGGGCATCGACTTCAAGGAGGACGGCAACATCCTGGGGCACAAG
CTGGAGTACAACTACAACAGCCACAACGTCTATATCATGGCCGACAAGCAGAAGAACGGCATCAAGGTGA
ACTTCAAGATCCGCCACAACATCGAGGACGGCAGCGTGCAGCTCGCCGACCACTACCAGCAGAACACCCC
CATCGGCGACGGCCCCGTGCTGCTGCCCGACAACCACTACCTGAGCTACCAGTCCGCCCTGAGCAAAGAC
CCCAACGAGAAGCGCGATCACATGGTCCTGCTGGAGTTCGTGACCGCCGCCGGGATCACTCTCGGCATGG
ACGAGCTGTACAAGTAAAGCGGCCGCGACTCTAGATCATAATCAGCCATACCACATTTGTAGAGGTTTTA
CTTGCTTTAAAAAACCTCCCACACCTCCCCCTGAACCTGAAACATAAAATGAATGCAATTGTT
