>Addgene plasmid #56596 | EYFP-Mito-7 | addgene partial sequence | sequence record 119765 | CMV-F 5'-CGCAAATGGGCGGTAGGCGTG-3'
TGAACCGTCAGATCCGCTAGCATGTCCGTTCCTGACGCCGCTGCTGCTGCGGGGCTTTGACAGGCTCGGC
CCGGCGGCTCCCAGTGCCGCGCGCCAAGATCCATTCGTTGGGGGATCCACCGGTCGCCACCATGGTGAGC
AAGGGCGAGGAGCTGTTCACCGGGGTGGTGCCCATCCTGGTCGAGCTGGACGGCGACGTAAACGGCCACA
AGTTCAGCGTGTCCGGCGAGGGCGAGGGCGATGCCACCTACGGCAAGCTGACCCTGAAGTTCATCTGCAC
CACCGGCAAGCTGCCCGTGCCCTGGCCCACCCTCGTGACCACCTTCGGCTACGGCCTGCAGTGCTTCGCC
CGCTACCCCGACCACATGAAGCAGCACGACTTCTTCAAGTCCGCCATGCCCGAAGGCTACGTCCAGGAGC
GCACCATCTTCTTCAAGGACGACGGCAACTACAAGACCCGCGCCGAGGTGAAGTTCGAGGGCGACACCCT
GGTGAACCGCATCGAGCTGAAGGGCATCGACTTCAAGGAGGACGGCAACATCCTGGGGCACAAGCTGGAG
TACAACTACAACAGCCACAACGTCTATATCATGGCCGACAAGCAGAAGAACGGCATCAAGGTGAACTTCA
AGATCCGCCACAACATCGAGGACGGCAGCGTGCAGCTCGCCGACCACTACCAGCAGAACACCCCCATCGG
CGACGGCCCCGTGCTGCTGCCCGACAACCACTACCTGAGCTACCAGTCCGCCCTGAGCAAAGACCCCAAC
GAGAAGCGCGATCACATGGTCCTGCTGGAGTTCGTGACCGCCGCCGGGATCACTCT
